Addgene plasmid #74860: pGWB518
Purpose: (Empty Backbone) Gateway cloning compatible binary vector for N-terminal fusion with 4xMyc (CaMV35S promoter).
Depositing lab: Tsuyoshi Nakagawa. Depositing organization: Shimane University. Publication: Improved Gateway binary vectors: high-performance vectors for creation of fusion constructs in transgenic analysis of plants. Nakagawa T, Suzuki T, Murata S, Nakamura S, Hino T, Maeo K, Tabata R, Kawai T, Tanaka K, Niwa Y, Watanabe Y, Nakamura K, Kimura T, Ishiguro S. Biosci Biotechnol Biochem. 2007 Aug;71(8):2095-100. Epub 2007 Aug 7. 10.1271/bbb.70216 PubMed 17690442.
Backbone
  Vector backbone: pPZP221
  Backbone manufacturer: Hajdukiewicz P., Svab Z. and Maliga P.
  Backbone size (bp): 8500
  Modifications to backbone: gentamycin-resistant marker was removed and hygromycin-resistant marker (NOS promoter:HPT:NOS terminator) was inserted
  Vector type: Plant Expression
  Promoter: CaMV35S
  Selectable markers: Hygromycin
Growth in bacteria
  Bacterial resistance: Chloramphenicol and Spectinomycin, 25 & 50 μg/mL
  Growth temperature: 37°C
  Growth strain: ccdB Survival
  Copy number: High Copy
Gene/Insert
  Cloning method: Gateway Cloning
Terms and licenses: Academic/Nonprofit Terms; Industry Terms: Not Available to Industry
How to cite: pGWB518 was a gift from Tsuyoshi Nakagawa (Addgene plasmid # 74860 ; http://n2t.net/addgene:74860 ; RRID:Addgene_74860)
