[The description below was written by a language model from this plasmid's Addgene catalogue record and pLannotate feature annotations shown in this document.]
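Description:
pGWB518 is an empty Gateway destination binary vector for Agrobacterium-mediated plant transformation, built on the pPZP221 backbone. The backbone's gentamycin marker was removed and replaced with a hygromycin resistance cassette. Its purpose is to express a gene of interest in plants as an N-terminal 4xMyc fusion under the CaMV 35S promoter. The depositor's full sequence is about 12.2 kb. The plasmid carries a ColE1/pBR322-type origin with a bom site for replication in E. coli. It also carries the pVS1 origin with RepA and the StaA stability protein for maintenance in Agrobacterium. Bacterial selection relies on the aadA spectinomycin/streptomycin resistance gene in the backbone, plus the chloramphenicol marker inside the Gateway cassette. Because the unrecombined cassette contains the toxic ccdB gene, the empty vector is propagated in a ccdB-tolerant strain.

The T-DNA lies between nopaline-type right and left border repeats and holds two units. The first is the expression cassette: the CaMV 35S promoter, a run of Myc epitope repeats (annotated as a fragment of a 13xMyc feature, consistent with the stated 4xMyc tag), the attR1–CmR–ccdB–attR2 cassette, and a NOS terminator. An LR reaction with an entry clone swaps the CmR–ccdB segment for the gene of interest, placing it downstream of the Myc tag. Loss of ccdB then provides counter-selection for recombinants. The second unit, in the opposite orientation, is NOS promoter–HygR (HPT)–NOS terminator for hygromycin selection of transformed plant tissue. The remaining annotations, such as the lacZα, lac promoter, tnpA and GmR fragments, appear to be cloning remnants. Typical uses are constitutive expression and Myc-based detection or immunoprecipitation of proteins in transgenic plants.
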