Features (pLannotate 1.2.2; 31 found; start..end, strand, type, name):
     54..78      -  misc_feature   RB T-DNA repeat: right border repeat from nopaline C58 T-DNA
    144..298     -  CDS            lacZα (fragment): LacZα fragment of β-galactosidase; lacZ fragment
    301..321     -  misc_feature   MCS (fragment): pUC18/19 multiple cloning site
    812..1153    +  promoter       CaMV 35S promoter: strong constitutive promoter from cauliflower mosaic virus
   1187..1345    +  CDS            13xMyc (fragment): 13 tandem Myc epitope tags
   1358..1482    +  protein_bind   attR1: mutant version of attR; recombination site for the Gateway® LR reaction LR Clonase™
   1519..1549    +  promoter       lac UV5 promoter: E. coli lac promoter with an "up" mutation
   1574..1602    +  promoter       cat promoter (fragment): promoter of the E. coli cat gene encoding chloramphenicol acetyltransferase
   1603..2262    +  CDS            CmR: chloramphenicol acetyltransferase; cat; confers resistance to chloramphenicol
   2441..2599    +  CDS            ccdA (fragment): CCDA_ECO57 - Also known as H, letA. Experimental evidence at protein level: Swiss-Prot protein existence level 1. Antitoxin component of a type II toxin-antitoxin (TA) system which inhibits the post-segregational killing (PSK) of plasmid-free cells, also referred to as a plasmid addiction system. Binds to and blocks the activity of CcdB; will also remove bound CcdB protein from the CcdB-GyrA complex by forming a CcdA-CcdB complex, a process termed rejuvenation. Functions as a transcriptional corepressor for the ccdAB operon, repression also requires CcdB (By similarity). From Escherichia coli
   2604..2906    +  CDS            ccdB: CCDB_ECOLI - Also known as G, letB, letD. Experimental evidence at protein level: Swiss-Prot protein existence level 1. Toxic component of a type II toxin-antitoxin (TA) system, functioning in plasmid maintainence. Responsible for the post- segregational killing (PSK) of plasmid-free cells, also referred to as a plasmid addiction system. Half-life of over 2 hours. Cell killing by CcdB is accompanied by filamentation, defects in chromosome and plasmid segregation, defects in cell division, formation of anucleate cells, decreased DNA synthesis and plasmid loss. Interferes with the activity of DN
   2950..3074    -  protein_bind   attR2: mutant version of attR; recombination site for the Gateway® LR reaction LR Clonase™
   3100..3352    +  terminator     NOS terminator: nopaline synthase terminator and poly(A) signal
   3408..3430    -  protein_bind   lac operator (fragment): The lac repressor binds to the lac operator to inhibit transcription in E. coli. This inhibition can be relieved by adding lactose or isopropyl-β-D-thiogalactopyranoside (IPTG). lac repressor encoded by lacI
   3434..3464    -  promoter       lac promoter: promoter for the E. coli lac operon
   3479..3500    -  protein_bind   CAP binding site: CAP binding activates transcription in the presence of cAMP. E. coli catabolite activator protein
   3536..3788    -  terminator     NOS terminator: nopaline synthase terminator and poly(A) signal
   3939..4964    -  CDS            HygR: aminoglycoside phosphotransferase from E. coli; aph(4)-Ia; confers resistance to hygromycin
   5016..5195    -  promoter       NOS promoter: nopaline synthase promoter
   5275..5604    -  CDS            tnpA (fragment): TN5P_ECOLX - Also known as tnp. Experimental evidence at protein level: Swiss-Prot protein existence level 1. Mediates transposition of transposon Tn5 by a 'cut and paste' mechanism. First, the monomeric transposase binds the 19 bp inverted DNA repeats flanking the transposon. Then, dimerization of the DNA- bound transposase creates a synaptic DNA complex. After nicking of the first DNA strand, excision of the transposon proceeds through a series of intermediates. The transposase then mediates the insertion of the transposon at a new site by strand transfer. The activity of the wild- type tran
   5701..5725    -  misc_feature   LB T-DNA repeat: left border repeat from nopaline C58 T-DNA
   5984..6007    +  promoter       Pc promoter (fragment): intI1 (promoter lies within the coding sequence); class 1 integron promoter
   6183..6239    +  CDS            GmR (fragment): gentamycin acetyltransferase; aacC1; confers resistance to gentamycin
   6250..7037    +  CDS            SmR (fragment): aminoglycoside adenylyltransferase (Murphy, 1985); aadA; confers resistance to spectinomycin and streptomycin
   7283..7871    +  rep_origin     ori: high-copy-number ColE1/pMB1/pBR322/pUC origin of replication
   8057..8197    -  misc_feature   bom: basis of mobility region from pBR322
   8299..8338    -  CDS            rop (fragment): Rop protein, which maintains plasmids at low copy number; rop
   8541..8735    -  rep_origin     pVS1 oriV: origin of replication for the Pseudomonas plasmid pVS1 (Heeb et al., 2000)
   8801..9874    -  CDS            pVS1 RepA: replication protein from the Pseudomonas plasmid pVS1 (Heeb et al., 2000)
  10303..10932   -  CDS            pVS1 StaA: stability protein from the Pseudomonas plasmid pVS1 (Heeb et al., 2000)
  11492..11893   -  CDS            Y4CG_SINFN (fragment): Protein inferred from homology: Swiss-Prot protein existence level 3. From Sinorhizobium fredii (strain NBRC 101917 / NGR234).
>Addgene plasmid #74860 | pGWB518 | depositor full sequence | sequence record 141535 | pGWB518 sequence 12179 bps
TTTCACGCCCTTTTAAATATCCGATTATTCTAATAAACGCTCTTTTCTCTTAGGTTTACCCGCCAATATA
TCCTGTCAAACACTGATAGTTTAAACTGAAGGCGGGAAACGACAATCTGATCCAAGCTCAAGCTGCTCTA
GCATTCGCCATTCAGGCTGCGCAACTGTTGGGAAGGGCGATCGGTGCGGGCCTCTTCGCTATTACGCCAG
CTGGCGAAAGGGGGATGTGCTGCAAGGCGATTAAGTTGGGTAACGCCAGGGTTTTCCCAGTCACGACGTT
GTAAAACGACGGCCAGTGCCAAGCTTGCATGCCTGCAGGTCCCCAGATTAGCCTTTTCAATTTCAGAAAG
AATGCTAACCCACAGATGGTTAGAGAGGCTTACGCAGCAGGTCTCATCAAGACGATCTACCCGAGCAATA
ATCTCCAGGAAATCAAATACCTTCCCAAGAAGGTTAAAGATGCAGTCAAAAGATTCAGGACTAACTGCAT
CAAGAACACAGAGAAAGATATATTTCTCAAGATCAGAAGTACTATTCCAGTATGGACGATTCAAGGCTTG
CTTCACAAACCAAGGCAAGTAATAGAGATTGGAGTCTCTAAAAAGGTAGTTCCCACTGAATCAAAGGCCA
TGGAGTCAAAGATTCAAATAGAGGACCTAACAGAACTCGCCGTAAAGACTGGCGAACAGTTCATACAGAG
TCTCTTACGACTCAATGACAAGAAGAAAATCTTCGTCAACATGGTGGAGCACGACACACTTGTCTACTCC
AAAAATATCAAAGATACAGTCTCAGAAGACCAAAGGGCAATTGAGACTTTTCAACAAAGGGTAATATCCG
GAAACCTCCTCGGATTCCATTGCCCAGCTATCTGTCACTTTATTGTGAAGATAGTGGAAAAGGAAGGTGG
CTCCTACAAATGCCATCATTGCGATAAAGGAAAGGCCATCGTTGAAGATGCCTCTGCCGACAGTGGTCCC
AAAGATGGACCCCCACCCACGAGGAGCATCGTGGAAAAAGAAGACGTTCCAACCACGTCTTCAAAGCAAG
TGGATTGATGTGATATCTCCACTGACGTAAGGGATGACGCACAATCCCACTATCCTTCGCAAGACCCTTC
CTCTATATAAGGAAGTTCATTTCATTTGGAGAGAACACGGGGGACTCTAGAATGAGCGGGTTAATTAACG
GTGAACAAAAGCTAATCTCCGAGGAAGACTTGAACGGTGAACAAAAATTAATCTCAGAAGAAGACTTGAA
CGGACTCGACGGTGAACAAAAGTTGATTTCTGAAGAAGATTTGAACGGTGAACAAAAGCTAATCTCCGAG
GAAGACTTGAACGGTAGCGCTGTTATCACAAGTTTGTACAAAAAAGCTGAACGAGAAACGTAAAATGATA
TAAATATCAATATATTAAATTAGATTTTGCATAAAAAACAGACTACATAATACTGTAAAACACAACATAT
CCAGTCACTATGGCGGCCCCTCGAGGGGCCGCATTAGGCACCCCAGGCTTTACACTTTATGCTTCCGGCT
CGTATAATGTGTGGATTTTGAGTTAGGATCCGGCGAGATTTTCAGGAGCTAAGGAAGCTAAAATGGAGAA
AAAAATCACTGGATATACCACCGTTGATATATCCCAATGGCATCGTAAAGAACATTTTGAGGCATTTCAG
TCAGTTGCTCAATGTACCTATAACCAGACCGTTCAGCTGGATATTACGGCCTTTTTAAAGACCGTAAAGA
AAAATAAGCACAAGTTTTATCCGGCCTTTATTCACATTCTTGCCCGCCTGATGAATGCTCATCCGGAATT
CCGTATGGCAATGAAAGACGGTGAGCTGGTGATATGGGATAGTGTTCACCCTTGTTACACCGTTTTCCAT
GAGCAAACTGAAACGTTTTCATCGCTCTGGAGTGAATACCACGACGATTTCCGGCAGTTTCTACACATAT
ATTCGCAAGATGTGGCGTGTTACGGTGAAAACCTGGCCTATTTCCCTAAAGGGTTTATTGAGAATATGTT
TTTCGTCTCAGCCAATCCCTGGGTGAGTTTCACCAGTTTTGATTTAAACGTGGCCAATATGGACAACTTC
TTCGCCCCCGTTTTCACCATGGGCAAATATTATACGCAAGGCGACAAGGTGCTGATGCCGCTGGCGATTC
AGGTTCATCATGCCGTCTGTGATGGCTTCCATGTCGGCAGAATGCTTAATGAATTACAACAGTACTGCGA
TGAGTGGCAGGGCGGGGCGTAAACGCGTGGATCCGGCTTACTAAAAGCCAGATAACAGTATGCGTATTTG
CGCGCTGATTTTTGCGGTATAAGAATATATACTGATATGTATACCCGAAGTATGTCAAAAAGAGGTGTGC
TATGAAGCAGCGTATTACAGTGACAGTTGACAGCGACAGCTATCAGTTGCTCAAGGCATATATGATGTCA
ATATCTCCGGTCTGGTAAGCACAACCATGCAGAATGAAGCCCGTCGTCTGCGTGCCGAACGCTGGAAAGC
GGAAAATCAGGAAGGGATGGCTGAGGTCGCCCGGTTTATTGAAATGAACGGCTCTTTTGCTGACGAGAAC
AGGGACTGGTGAAATGCAGTTTAAGGTTTACACCTATAAAAGAGAGAGCCGTTATCGTCTGTTTGTGGAT
GTACAGAGTGATATTATTGACACGCCCGGGCGACGGATGGTGATCCCCCTGGCCAGTGCACGTCTGCTGT
CAGATAAAGTCTCCCGTGAACTTTACCCGGTGGTGCATATCGGGGATGAAAGCTGGCGCATGATGACCAC
CGATATGGCCAGTGTGCCGGTCTCCGTTATCGGGGAAGAAGTGGCTGATCTCAGCCACCGCGAAAATGAC
ATCAAAAACGCCATTAACCTGATGTTCTGGGGAATATAAATGTCAGGCTCCCTTATACACAGCCAGTCTG
CAGGTCGACCATAGTGACTGGATATGTTGTGTTTTACAGTATTATGTAGTCTGTTTTTTATGCAAAATCT
AATTTAATATATTGATATTTATATCATTTTACGTTTCTCGTTCAGCTTTCTTGTACAAAGTGGTGATAAC
CTAGAGCTCGAATTTCCCCGATCGTTCAAACATTTGGCAATAAAGTTTCTTAAGATTGAATCCTGTTGCC
GGTCTTGCGATGATTATCATATAATTTCTGTTGAATTACGTTAAGCATGTAATAATTAACATGTAATGCA
TGACGTTATTTATGAGATGGGTTTTTATGATTAGAGTCCCGCAATTATACATTTAATACGCGATAGAAAA
CAAAATATAGCGCGCAAACTAGGATAAATTATCGCGCGCGGTGTCATCTATGTTACTAGATCGGGAATTG
GTTCCGGAACCAATTCGTAATCATGGTCATAGCTGTTTCCTGTGTGAAATTGTTATCCGCTCACAATTCC
ACACAACATACGAGCCGGAAGCATAAAGTGTAAAGCCTGGGGTGCCTAATGAGTGAGCTAACTCACATTA
GGCTGAATTAGGCGCGCCTATTTCTATTAATTCCCGATCTAGTAACATAGATGACACCGCGCGCGATAAT
TTATCCTAGTTTGCGCGCTATATTTTGTTTTCTATCGCGTATTAAATGTATAATTGCGGGACTCTAATCA
TAAAAACCCATCTCATAAATAACGTCATGCATTACATGTTAATTATTACATGCTTAACGTAATTCAACAG
AAATTATATGATAATCATCGCAAGACCGGCAACAGGATTCAATCTTAAGAAACTTTATTGCCAAATGTTT
GAACGATCGGGGAAATTCGGGGGATCGATCCCGCGAACTGTGGACGAGAACTGTGCCACCAAGCGTAAGG
CCGTTCTCTCGCATTTGCCTTGCTAGGCTCGCGCGAGTTGCTGGCTGAGGCGTTCTCGAAATCAGCTCTT
GTTCGGTCGGCATCTACTCTATTCCTTTGCCCTCGGACGAGTGCTGGGGCGTCGGTTTCCACTATCGGCG
AGTACTTCTACACAGCCATCGGTCCAGACGGCCGCGCTTCTGCGGGCGATTTGTGTACGCCCGACAGTCC
CGGCTCCGGATCGGACGATTGCGTCGCATCGACCCTGCGCCCAAGCTGCATCATCGAAATTGCCGTCAAC
CAAGCTCTGATAGAGTTGGTCAAGACCAATGCGGAGCATATACGCCCGGAGCCGCGGCGATCCTGCAAGC
TCCGGATGCCTCCGCTCGAAGTAGCGCGTCTGCTGCTCCATACAAGCCAACCACGGCCTCCAGAAGAAGA
TGTTGGCGACCTCGTATTGGGAATCCCCGAACATCGCCTCGCTCCAGTCAATGACCGCTGTTATGCGGCC
ATTGTCCGTCAGGACATTGTTGGAGCCGAAATCCGCGTGCACGAGGTGCCGGACTTCGGGGCAGTCCTCG
GCCCAAAGCATCAGCTCATCGAGAGCCTGCGCGACGGACGCACTGACGGTGTCGTCCATCACAGTTTGCC
AGTGATACACATGGGGATCAGCAATCGCGCATATGAAATCACGCCATGTAGTGTATTGACCGATTCCTTG
CGGTCCGAATGGGCCGAACCCGCTCGTCTGGCTAAGATCGGCCGCAGCGATCGCATCCATGGCCTCCGCG
ACCGGCTGCAGAACAGCGGGCAGTTCGGTTTCAGGCAGGTCTTGCAACGTGACACCCTGTGCACGGCGGG
AGATGCAATAGGTCAGGCTCTCGCTGAATGCCCCAATGTCAAGCACTTCCGGAATCGGGAGCGCGGCCGA
TGCAAAGTGCCGATAAACATAACGATCTTTGTAGAAACCATCGGCGCAGCTATTTACCCGCAGGACATAT
CCACGCCCTCCTACATCGAAGCTGAAAGCACGAGATTCTTCGCCCTCCGAGAGCTGCATCAGGTCGGAGA
CGCTGTCGAACTTTTCGATCAGAAACTTCTCGACAGACGTCGCGGTGAGTTCAGGCTTTTTCATATCTTA
TTGCCCCCCGGGATCAGATCTGGATTGAGAGTGAATATGAGACTCTAATTGGATACCGAGGGGAATTTAT
GGAACGTCAGTGGAGCATTTTTGACAAGAAATATTTGCTAGCTGATAGTGACCTTAGGCGACTTTTGAAC
GCGCAATAATGGTTTCTGACGTATGTGCTTAGCTCATTAAACTCCAGAAACCCGCGGCTGAGTGGCTCCT
TCAACGTTGCGGTTCTGTCAGTTCCAAACGTAAAACGGCTTGTCCCGCGTCATCGGCGGGGGTCATAACG
TGACTCCCTTAATTCTCCGCTCATGATCTTGATCCCCTGCGCCATCAGATCCTTGGCGGCAAGAAAGCCA
TCCAGTTTACTTTGCAGGGCTTCCCAACCTTACCAGAGGGCGCCCCAGCTGGCAATTCCGGTTCGCTTGC
TGTCCATAAAACCGCCCAGTCTAGCTATCGCCATGTAAGCCCACTGCAAGCTACCTGCTTTCTCTTTGCG
CTTGCGTTTTCCCTTGTCCAGATAGCCCAGTAGCTGACATTCATCCGGGGTCAGCACCGTTTCTGCGGAC
TGGCTTTCTACGTGTTCCGCTTCCTTTAGCAGCCCTTGCGCCCTGAGTGCTTGCGGCAGCGTGAAGCTGA
TCCGTCGAGATTAATAGAAATAAATTCAGCCTAATTCGGCGTTAATTCAGTACATTAAAAACGTCCGCAA
TGTGTTATTAAGTTGTCTAAGCGTCAATTTGTTTACACCACAATATATCCTGCCACCAGCCAGCCAACAG
CTCCCCGACCGGCAGCTCGGCACAAAATCACCACTCGATACAGGCAGCCCATCAGTCCGGGACGGCGTCA
GCGGGAGAGCCGTTGTAAGGCGGCAGACTTTGCTCATGTTACCGATGCTATTCGGAAGAACGGCAACTAA
GCTGCCGGGTTTGAAACACGGATGATCTCGCGGAGGGTAGCATGTTGATTGTAACGATGACAGAGCGTTG
CTGCCTGTGATCAATTCGGGCACGAACCCAGTGGACATAAGCCTGTTCGGTTCGTAAGCTGTAATGCAAG
TAGCGTATGCGCTCACGCAACTGGTCCAGAACCTTGACCGAACGCAGCGGTGGTAACGGCGCAGTGGCGG
TTTTCATGGCTTGTTATGACTGTTTTTTTGGGGTACAGTCTATGCCTCGGGCATCCAAGCAGCAAGCGCG
TTACGCCGTGGGTCGATGTTTGATGTTATGGAGCAGCAACGATGTTACGCAGCAGGGCAGTCGCCCTAAA
ACAAAGTTAAACATCATGGGGGAAGCGGTGATCGCCGAAGTATCGACTCAACTATCAGAGGTAGTTGGCG
TCATCGAGCGCCATCTCGAACCGACGTTGCTGGCCGTACATTTGTACGGCTCCGCAGTGGATGGCGGCCT
GAAGCCACACAGTGATATTGATTTGCTGGTTACGGTGACCGTAAGGCTTGATGAAACAACGCGGCGAGCT
TTGATCAACGACCTTTTGGAAACTTCGGCTTCCCCTGGAGAGAGCGAGATTCTCCGCGCTGTAGAAGTCA
CCATTGTTGTGCACGACGACATCATTCCGTGGCGTTATCCAGCTAAGCGCGAACTGCAATTTGGAGAATG
GCAGCGCAATGACATTCTTGCAGGTATCTTCGAGCCAGCCACGATCGACATTGATCTGGCTATCTTGCTG
ACAAAAGCAAGAGAACATAGCGTTGCCTTGGTAGGTCCAGCGGCGGAGGAACTCTTTGATCCGGTTCCTG
AACAGGATCTATTTGAGGCGCTAAATGAAACCTTAACGCTATGGAACTCGCCGCCCGACTGGGCTGGCGA
TGAGCGAAATGTAGTGCTTACGTTGTCCCGCATTTGGTACAGCGCAGTAACCGGCAAAATCGCGCCGAAG
GATGTCGCTGCCGACTGGGCAATGGAGCGCCTGCCGGCCCAGTATCAGCCCGTCATACTTGAAGCTAGAC
AGGCTTATCTTGGACAAGAAGAAGATCGCTTGGCCTCGCGCGCAGATCAGTTGGAAGAATTTGTCCACTA
CGTGAAAGGCGAGATCACCAAGGTAGTCGGCAAATAATGTCTAGCTAGAAATTCGTTCAAGCCGACGCCG
CTTCGCGGCGCGGCTTAACTCAAGCGTTAGATGCACTAAGCACATAATTGCTCACAGCCAAACTATCAGG
TCAAGTCTGCTTTTATTATTTTTAAGCGTGCATAATAAGCCCTACACAAATTGGGAGATATATCATGCAT
GACCAAAATCCCTTAACGTGAGTTTTCGTTCCACTGAGCGTCAGACCCCGTAGAAAAGATCAAAGGATCT
TCTTGAGATCCTTTTTTTCTGCGCGTAATCTGCTGCTTGCAAACAAAAAAACCACCGCTACCAGCGGTGG
TTTGTTTGCCGGATCAAGAGCTACCAACTCTTTTTCCGAAGGTAACTGGCTTCAGCAGAGCGCAGATACC
AAATACTGTCCTTCTAGTGTAGCCGTAGTTAGGCCACCACTTCAAGAACTCTGTAGCACCGCCTACATAC
CTCGCTCTGCTAATCCTGTTACCAGTGGCTGCTGCCAGTGGCGATAAGTCGTGTCTTACCGGGTTGGACT
CAAGACGATAGTTACCGGATAAGGCGCAGCGGTCGGGCTGAACGGGGGGTTCGTGCACACAGCCCAGCTT
GGAGCGAACGACCTACACCGAACTGAGATACCTACAGCGTGAGCTATGAGAAAGCGCCACGCTTCCCGAA
GGGAGAAAGGCGGACAGGTATCCGGTAAGCGGCAGGGTCGGAACAGGAGAGCGCACGAGGGAGCTTCCAG
GGGGAAACGCCTGGTATCTTTATAGTCCTGTCGGGTTTCGCCACCTCTGACTTGAGCGTCGATTTTTGTG
ATGCTCGTCAGGGGGGCGGAGCCTATGGAAAAACGCCAGCAACGCGGCCTTTTTACGGTTCCTGGCCTTT
TGCTGGCCTTTTGCTCACATGTTCTTTCCTGCGTTATCCCCTGATTCTGTGGATAACCGTATTACCGCCT
TTGAGTGAGCTGATACCGCTCGCCGCAGCCGAACGACCGAGCGCAGCGAGTCAGTGAGCGAGGAAGCGGA
AGAGCGCCTGATGCGGTATTTTCTCCTTACGCATCTGTGCGGTATTTCACACCGCATATGGTGCACTCTC
AGTACAATCTGCTCTGATGCCGCATAGTTAAGCCAGTATACACTCCGCTATCGCTACGTGACTGGGTCAT
GGCTGCGCCCCGACACCCGCCAACACCCGCTGACGCGCCCTGACGGGCTTGTCTGCTCCCGGCATCCGCT
TACAGACAAGCTGTGACCGTCTCCGGGAGCTGCATGTGTCAGAGGTTTTCACCGTCATCACCGAAACGCG
CGAGGCAGGGTGCCTTGATGTGGGCGCCGGCGGTCGAGTGGCGACGGCGCGGCTTGTCCGCGCCCTGGTA
GATTGCCTGGCCGTAGGCCAGCCATTTTTGAGCGGCCAGCGGCCGCGATAGGCCGACGCGAAGCGGCGGG
GCGTAGGGAGCGCAGCGACCGAAGGGTAGGCGCTTTTTGCAGCTCTTCGGCTGTGCGCTGGCCAGACAGT
TATGCACAGGCCAGGCGGGTTTTAAGAGTTTTAATAAGTTTTAAAGAGTTTTAGGCGGAAAAATCGCCTT
TTTTCTCTTTTATATCAGTCACTTACATGTGTGACCGGTTCCCAATGTACGGCTTTGGGTTCCCAATGTA
CGGGTTCCGGTTCCCAATGTACGGCTTTGGGTTCCCAATGTACGTGCTATCCACAGGAAAGAGACCTTTT
CGACCTTTTTCCCCTGCTAGGGCAATTTGCCCTAGCATCTGCTCCGTACATTAGGAACCGGCGGATGCTT
CGCCCTCGATCAGGTTGCGGTAGCGCATGACTAGGATCGGGCCAGCCTGCCCCGCCTCCTCCTTCAAATC
GTACTCCGGCAGGTCATTTGACCCGATCAGCTTGCGCACGGTGAAACAGAACTTCTTGAACTCTCCGGCG
CTGCCACTGCGTTCGTAGATCGTCTTGAACAACCATCTGGCTTCTGCCTTGCCTGCGGCGCGGCGTGCCA
GGCGGTAGAGAAAACGGCCGATGCCGGGATCGATCAAAAAGTAATCGGGGTGAACCGTCAGCACGTCCGG
GTTCTTGCCTTCTGTGATCTCGCGGTACATCCAATCAGCTAGCTCGATCTCGATGTACTCCGGCCGCCCG
GTTTCGCTCTTTACGATCTTGTAGCGGCTAATCAAGGCTTCACCCTCGGATACCGTCACCAGGCGGCCGT
TCTTGGCCTTCTTCGTACGCTGCATGGCAACGTGCGTGGTGTTTAACCGAATGCAGGTTTCTACCAGGTC
GTCTTTCTGCTTTCCGCCATCGGCTCGCCGGCAGAACTTGAGTACGTCCGCAACGTGTGGACGGAACACG
CGGCCGGGCTTGTCTCCCTTCCCTTCCCGGTATCGGTTCATGGATTCGGTTAGATGGGAAACCGCCATCA
GTACCAGGTCGTAATCCCACACACTGGCCATGCCGGCCGGCCCTGCGGAAACCTCTACGTGCCCGTCTGG
AAGCTCGTAGCGGATCACCTCGCCAGCTCGTCGGTCACGCTTCGACAGACGGAAAACGGCCACGTCCATG
ATGCTGCGACTATCGCGGGTGCCCACGTCATAGAGCATCGGAACGAAAAAATCTGGTTGCTCGTCGCCCT
TGGGCGGCTTCCTAATCGACGGCGCACCGGCTGCCGGCGGTTGCCGGGATTCTTTGCGGATTCGATCAGC
GGCCGCTTGCCACGATTCACCGGGGCGTGCTTCTGCCTCGATGCGTTGCCGCTGGGCGGCCTGCGCGGCC
TTCAACTTCTCCACCAGGTCATCACCCAGCGCCGCGCCGATTTGTACCGGGCCGGATGGTTTGCGACCGC
TCACGCCGATTCCTCGGGCTTGGGGGTTCCAGTGCCATTGCAGGGCCGGCAGACAACCCAGCCGCTTACG
CCTGGCCAACCGCCCGTTCCTCCACACATGGGGCATTCCACGGCGTCGGTGCCTGGTTGTTCTTGATTTT
CCATGCCGCCTCCTTTAGCCGCTAAAATTCATCTACTCATTTATTCATTTGCTCATTTACTCTGGTAGCT
GCGCGATGTATTCAGATAGCAGCTCGGTAATGGTCTTGCCTTGGCGTACCGCGTACATCTTCAGCTTGGT
GTGATCCTCCGCCGGCAACTGAAAGTTGACCCGCTTCATGGCTGGCGTGTCTGCCAGGCTGGCCAACGTT
GCAGCCTTGCTGCTGCGTGCGCTCGGACGGCCGGCACTTAGCGTGTTTGTGCTTTTGCTCATTTTCTCTT
TACCTCATTAACTCAAATGAGTTTTGATTTAATTTCAGCGGCCAGCGCCTGGACCTCGCGGGCAGCGTCG
CCCTCGGGTTCTGATTCAAGAACGGTTGTGCCGGCGGCGGCAGTGCCTGGGTAGCTCACGCGCTGCGTGA
TACGGGACTCAAGAATGGGCAGCTCGTACCCGGCCAGCGCCTCGGCAACCTCACCGCCGATGCGCGTGCC
TTTGATCGCCCGCGACACGACAAAGGCCGCTTGTAGCCTTCCATCCGTGACCTCAATGCGCTGCTTAACC
AGCTCCACCAGGTCGGCGGTGGCCCATATGTCGTAAGGGCTTGGCTGCACCGGAATCAGCACGAAGTCGG
CTGCCTTGATCGCGGACACAGCCAAGTCCGCCGCCTGGGGCGCTCCGTCGATCACTACGAAGTCGCGCCG
GCCGATGGCCTTCACGTCGCGGTCAATCGTCGGGCGGTCGATGCCGACAACGGTTAGCGGTTGATCTTCC
CGCACGGCCGCCCAATCGCGGGCACTGCCCTGGGGATCGGAATCGACTAACAGAACATCGGCCCCGGCGA
GTTGCAGGGCGCGGGCTAGATGGGTTGCGATGGTCGTCTTGCCTGACCCGCCTTTCTGGTTAAGTACAGC
GATAACCTTCATGCGTTCCCCTTGCGTATTTGTTTATTTACTCATCGCATCATATACGCAGCGACCGCAT
GACGCAAGCTGTTTTACTCAAATACACATCACCTTTTTAGACGGCGGCGCTCGGTTTCTTCAGCGGCCAA
GCTGGCCGGCCAGGCCGCCAGCTTGGCATCAGACAAACCGGCCAGGATTTCATGCAGCCGCACGGTTGAG
ACGTGCGCGGGCGGCTCGAACACGTACCCGGCCGCGATCATCTCCGCCTCGATCTCTTCGGTAATGAAAA
ACGGTTCGTCCTGGCCGTCCTGGTGCGGTTTCATGCTTGTTCCTCTTGGCGTTCATTCTCGGCGGCCGCC
AGGGCGTCGGCCTCGGTCAATGCGTCCTCACGGAAGGCACCGCGCCGCCTGGCCTCGGTGGGCGTCACTT
CCTCGCTGCGCTCAAGTGCGCGGTACAGGGTCGAGCGATGCACGCCAAGCAGTGCAGCCGCCTCTTTCAC
GGTGCGGCCTTCCTGGTCGATCAGCTCGCGGGCGTGCGCGATCTGTGCCGGGGTGAGGGTAGGGCGGGGG
CCAAACTTCACGCCTCGGGCCTTGGCGGCCTCGCGCCCGCTCCGGGTGCGGTCGATGATTAGGGAACGCT
CGAACTCGGCAATGCCGGCGAACACGGTCAACACCATGCGGCCGGCCGGCGTGGTGGTGTCGGCCCACGG
CTCTGCCAGGCTACGCAGGCCCGCGCCGGCCTCCTGGATGCGCTCGGCAATGTCCAGTAGGTCGCGGGTG
CTGCGGGCCAGGCGGTCTAGCCTGGTCACTGTCACAACGTCGCCAGGGCGTAGGTGGTCAAGCATCCTGG
CCAGCTCCGGGCGGTCGCGCCTGGTGCCGGTGATCTTCTCGGAAAACAGCTTGGTGCAGCCGGCCGCGTG
CAGTTCGGCCCGTTGGTTGGTCAAGTCCTGGTCGTCGGTGCTGACGCGGGCATAGCCCAGCAGGCCAGCG
GCGGCGCTCTTGTTCATGGCGTAATGTCTCCGGTTCTAGTCGCAAGTATTCTACTTTATGCGACTAAAAC
ACGCGACAAGAAAACGCCAGGAAAAGGGCAGGGCGGCAGCCTGTCGCGTAACTTAGGACTTGTGCGACAT
GTCGTTTTCAGAAGACGGCTGCACTGAACGTCAGAAGCCGACTGCACTATAGCAGCGGAGGGGTTGGATC
AAAGTACTTTGATCCCGAGGGGAACCCTGTGGTTGGCATGCACATACAAATGGACGAACGGATAAACCT
