>Addgene plasmid #74860 | pGWB518 | addgene partial sequence | sequence record 152839 | ccdB-Fwd 5'-GCATGATGACCACCGATATG-3'
GTTCTGGGGAATATAAATGTCAGGCTCCCTTATACACAGCCAGTCTGCAGGTCGACCATAGTGACTGGAT
ATGTTGTGTTTTACAGTATTATGTAGTCTGTTTTTTATGCAAAATCTAATTTAATATATTGATATTTATA
TCATTTTACGTTTCTCGTTCAGCTTTCTTGTACAAAGTGGTGATAACCTAGAGCTCGAATTTCCCCGATC
GTTC
