>Addgene plasmid #74860 | pGWB518 | addgene partial sequence | sequence record 153673 | CAT-R 5'-GCAACTGACTGAAATGCCTC-3'
TCGACGGATCCTAACTCAAAATCCACACATTATACGAGCCGGAAGCATAAAGTGTAAAGCCTGGGGTGCC
TAATGCGGCCCCTCGAGGGGCCGCCATAGTGACTGGATATGTTGTGTTTTACAGTATTATGTANTCTGTT
TTTTATGCAAAATCTAATTTAATATATTGATATTTATATCATTTTACGTTTCTCGTTCAGCTTTTTTGTA
CAAACTTGTGATAACAGCGCTACCGTTCAAGTCTTCCTCGGAGATTAGCTTTTGTTCACCGG
